>Addgene plasmid #144299 | TFORF1632 | addgene full sequence | sequence record 404170 | Addgene NGS Result
TTAATGTAGTCTTATGCAATACTCTTGTAGTCTTGCAACATGGTAACGATGAGTTAGCAACATGCCTTAC
AAGGAGAGAAAAAGCACCGTGCATGCCGATTGGTGGAAGTAAGGTGGTACGATCGTGCCTTATTAGGAAG
GCAACAGACGGGTCTGACATGGATTGGACGAACCACTGAATTGCCGCATTGCAGAGATATTGTATTTAAG
TGCCTAGCTCGATACATAAACGGGTCTCTCTGGTTAGACCAGATCTGAGCCTGGGAGCTCTCTGGCTAAC
TAGGGAACCCACTGCTTAAGCCTCAATAAAGCTTGCCTTGAGTGCTTCAAGTAGTGTGTGCCCGTCTGTT
GTGTGACTCTGGTAACTAGAGATCCCTCAGACCCTTTTAGTCAGTGTGGAAAATCTCTAGCAGTGGCGCC
CGAACAGGGACTTGAAAGCGAAAGGGAAACCAGAGGAGCTCTCTCGACGCAGGACTCGGCTTGCTGAAGC
GCGCACGGCAAGAGGCGAGGGGCGGCGACTGGTGAGTACGCCAAAAATTTTGACTAGCGGAGGCTAGAAG
GAGAGAGATGGGTGCGAGAGCGTCAGTATTAAGCGGGGGAGAATTAGATCGCGATGGGAAAAAATTCGGT
TAAGGCCAGGGGGAAAGAAAAAATATAAATTAAAACATATAGTATGGGCAAGCAGGGAGCTAGAACGATT
CGCAGTTAATCCTGGCCTGTTAGAAACATCAGAAGGCTGTAGACAAATACTGGGACAGCTACAACCATCC
CTTCAGACAGGATCAGAAGAACTTAGATCATTATATAATACAGTAGCAACCCTCTATTGTGTGCATCAAA
GGATAGAGATAAAAGACACCAAGGAAGCTTTAGACAAGATAGAGGAAGAGCAAAACAAAAGTAAGACCAC
CGCACAGCAAGCGGCCGCTGATCTTCAGACCTGGAGGAGGAGATATGAGGGACAATTGGAGAAGTGAATT
ATATAAATATAAAGTAGTAAAAATTGAACCATTAGGAGTAGCACCCACCAAGGCAAAGAGAAGAGTGGTG
CAGAGAGAAAAAAGAGCAGTGGGAATAGGAGCTTTGTTCCTTGGGTTCTTGGGAGCAGCAGGAAGCACTA
TGGGCGCAGCGTCAATGACGCTGACGGTACAGGCCAGACAATTATTGTCTGGTATAGTGCAGCAGCAGAA
CAATTTGCTGAGGGCTATTGAGGCGCAACAGCATCTGTTGCAACTCACAGTCTGGGGCATCAAGCAGCTC
CAGGCAAGAATCCTGGCTGTGGAAAGATACCTAAAGGATCAACAGCTCCTGGGGATTTGGGGTTGCTCTG
GAAAACTCATTTGCACCACTGCTGTGCCTTGGAATGCTAGTTGGAGTAATAAATCTCTGGAACAGATTTG
GAATCACACGACCTGGATGGAGTGGGACAGAGAAATTAACAATTACACAAGCTTAATACACTCCTTAATT
GAAGAATCGCAAAACCAGCAAGAAAAGAATGAACAAGAATTATTGGAATTAGATAAATGGGCAAGTTTGT
GGAATTGGTTTAACATAACAAATTGGCTGTGGTATATAAAATTATTCATAATGATAGTAGGAGGCTTGGT
AGGTTTAAGAATAGTTTTTGCTGTACTTTCTATAGTGAATAGAGTTAGGCAGGGATATTCACCATTATCG
TTTCAGACCCACCTCCCAACCCCGAGGGGACCCATGCATTGCATCTCAATTAGTCAGCAACCAGGTGTGG
AAAGTCCCCAGGCTCCCCAGCAGGCAGAAGTATGCAAAGCATGCGTCTCAATTAGTCAGCAACCATAGTC
CCGCCCCTAACTCCGCCCATCCCGCCCCTAACTCCGCCCAGTTCCGCCCATTCTCCGCCCCATGGCTGAC
TAATTTTTTTTATTTATGCAGAGGCCGAGGCCGCCTCGGCCTCTGAGCTATTCCAGAAGTAGTGAGGAGG
CTTTTTTGGAGGCCTAGGCTTTTGCAAAAAGCTTTCTAGAGGTACCACCGGAGCTTACCATGACCGAGTA
CAAGCCCACGGTGCGCCTCGCCACCCGCGACGACGTCCCCAGGGCCGTACGCACCCTCGCCGCCGCGTTC
GCCGACTACCCCGCCACGCGCCACACCGTCGATCCGGACCGCCACATCGAGCGGGTCACCGAGCTGCAAG
AACTCTTCCTCACGCGCGTCGGGCTCGACATCGGCAAGGTGTGGGTCGCGGACGACGGCGCCGCCGTGGC
GGTCTGGACCACGCCGGAGAGCGTCGAAGCGGGGGCGGTGTTCGCCGAGATCGGCCCGCGCATGGCCGAG
TTGAGCGGTTCCCGGCTGGCCGCGCAGCAACAGATGGAAGGCCTCCTGGCGCCGCACCGGCCCAAGGAGC
CCGCGTGGTTCCTGGCCACCGTCGGCGTCTCGCCCGACCACCAGGGCAAGGGTCTGGGCAGCGCCGTCGT
GCTCCCCGGAGTGGAGGCGGCCGAGCGCGCCGGGGTGCCCGCCTTCCTGGAGACCTCCGCGCCCCGCAAC
CTCCCCTTCTACGAGCGGCTCGGCTTCACCGTCACCGCCGACGTCGAGGTGCCCGAAGGACCGCGCACCT
GGTGCATGACCCGCAAGCCCGGTGCCAGTTAACGAATTCTAGATCTTGAGACAAATGGCAGTATTCATCC
ACAATTTTAAAAGAAAAGGGGGGATTGGGGGGTACAGTGCAGGGGAAAGAATAGTAGACATAATAGCAAC
AGACATACAAACTAAAGAATTACAAAAACAAATTACAAAAATTCAAAATTTTCGGGTTTATTACAGGGAC
AGCAGAGATCCACTTTGGCGCCGGCTCGAGGCCTGCAGGTGCAAAGATGGATAAAGTTTTAAACAGAGAG
GAATCTTTGCAGCTAATGGACCTTCTAGGTCTTGAAAGGAGTGGGAATTGGCTCCGGTGCCCGTCAGTGG
GCAGAGCGCACATCGCCCACAGTCCCCGAGAAGTTGGGGGGAGGGGTCGGCAATTGAACCGGTGCCTAGA
GAAGGTGGCGCGGGGTAAACTGGGAAAGTGATGTCGTGTACTGGCTCCGCCTTTTTCCCGAGGGTGGGGG
AGAACCGTATATAAGTGCAGTAGTCGCCGTGAACGTTCTTTTTCGCAACGGGTTTGCCGCCAGAACACAG
GTAAGTGCCGTGTGTGGTTCCCGCGGGCCTGGCCTCTTTACGGGTTATGGCCCTTGCGTGCCTTGAATTA
CTTCCACCTGGCTGCAGTACGTGATTCTTGATCCCGAGCTTCGGGTTGGAAGTGGGTGGGAGAGTTCGAG
GCCTTGCGCTTAAGGAGCCCCTTCGCCTCGTGCTTGAGTTGAGGCCTGGCCTGGGCGCTGGGGCCGCCGC
GTGCGAATCTGGTGGCACCTTCGCGCCTGTCTCGCTGCTTTCGATAAGTCTCTAGCCATTTAAAATTTTT
GATGACCTGCTGCGACGCTTTTTTTCTGGCAAGATAGTCTTGTAAATGCGGGCCAAGATCTGCACACTGG
TATTTCGGTTTTTGGGGCCGCGGGCGGCGACGGGGCCCGTGCGTCCCAGCGCACATGTTCGGCGAGGCGG
GGCCTGCGAGCGCGGCCACCGAGAATCGGACGGGGGTAGTCTCAAGCTGGCCGGCCTGCTCTGGTGCCTG
GCCTCGCGCCGCCGTGTATCGCCCCGCCCTGGGCGGCAAGGCTGGCCCGGTCGGCACCAGTTGCGTGAGC
GGAAAGATGGCCGCTTCCCGGCCCTGCTGCAGGGAGCTCAAAATGGAGGACGCGGCGCTCGGGAGAGCGG
GCGGGTGAGTCACCCACACAAAGGAAAAGGGCCTTTCCGTCCTCAGCCGTCGCTTCATGTGACTCCACGG
AGTACCGGGCGCCGTCCAGGCACCTCGATTAGTTCTCGAGCTTTTGGAGTACGTCGTCTTTAGGTTGGGG
GGAGGGGTTTTATGCGATGGAGTTTCCCCACACTGAGTGGGTGGAGACTGAAGTTAGGCCAGCTTGGCAC
TTGATGTAATTCTCCTTGGAATTTGCCCTTTTTGAGTTTGGATCTTGGTTCATTCTCAAGCCTCAGACAG
TGGTTCAAAGTTTTTTTCTTCCATTTCAGGTGTCGTGAGGCTAGCACCGCCACCATGGTGGAGAACTTCA
AGAACCTGGTTGCAGTGGGGCATCTTCCCTTCCAACCAGATATGGTATCCCAATTGGAAGCAGAAGAAAA
GCTTTGGATGATGGAAACAGAAACCCAAAGAAGCAGCAAGCATCAAAATAAGATGGAAACACTCCAAAAA
TTTGCATTAAAATACCTTTCAAATCAAGAGCTGTCCTGCTGGCAAATCTGGAAACAGGTTGCAAGTGAAT
TAACCAGGTGTCTTCAGGGGAAGAGTTCCCAGTTATTACAAGGTGACTCTATTCAGGTTTCTGAAAATGA
GAACAATATAATGAACCCTAAAGGAGATAGCTCTATTTATATTGAAAATCAAGAGTTTCCATTTTGGAGA
ACCCAGCATTCTTGCGGGAATACATATCTGAGTGAGTCACAGATTCAGAGTAGAGGTAAGCAAATTGATG
TGAAAAATAACCTGCAAATACATGAAGACTTCATGAAGAAATCACCATTTCATGAGCATATTAAAACTGA
CACAGAACCAAAACCCTGCAAAGGTAATGAATATGGCAAAATCATTAGTGATGGCTCCAACCAGAAATTA
CCCTTAGGAGAGAAACCCCATCCATGTGGTGAGTGTGGAAGGGGCTTCAGTTATAGCCCAAGGCTTCCCC
TTCATCCGAATGTTCATACAGGAGAAAAATGCTTCAGTCAAAGCTCACATCTGCGAACTCATCAGAGAAT
TCACCCAGGAGAGAAACTCAATAGATGTCATGAATCTGGTGATTGCTTCAATAAGAGCTCTTTTCATTCT
TATCAATCTAATCATACAGGAGAGAAGTCTTATAGATGCGACAGTTGCGGCAAGGGATTCAGTAGCAGCA
CGGGTCTTATCATTCATTACAGAACTCATACTGGAGAGAAACCCTATAAATGCGAGGAATGTGGTAAATG
CTTTAGTCAAAGTTCAAATTTTCAGTGCCATCAGAGAGTCCACACTGAAGAAAAACCATACAAATGCGAA
GAGTGTGGTAAGGGCTTCGGTTGGAGTGTTAATCTCCGTGTTCACCAGAGGGTCCACAGGGGTGAGAAGC
CCTATAAATGTGAGGAATGTGGTAAGGGCTTCACTCAGGCTGCACATTTTCACATCCATCAGAGAGTCCA
CACTGGAGAGAAACCCTACAAGTGTGATGTGTGTGGTAAGGGCTTCAGCCACAATTCACCATTAATATGC
CATCGGAGAGTCCACACAGGAGAGAAGCCATACAAGTGTGAGGCGTGTGGGAAAGGCTTTACCCGTAATA
CAGATCTGCATATTCATTTCAGAGTTCACACGGGAGAGAAACCCTATAAATGTAAGGAGTGTGGTAAGGG
CTTCAGTCAGGCTTCAAATCTTCAAGTCCATCAGAATGTCCACACTGGGGAGAAACGATTCAAGTGTGAA
ACGTGTGGGAAGGGCTTCAGTCAGTCCTCAAAGCTTCAAACCCATCAGCGAGTCCACACTGGAGAGAAAC
CATATAGATGTGATGTGTGTGGTAAGGACTTCAGTTATAGTTCAAATCTTAAACTACACCAAGTAATTCA
CACTGGAGAAAAACCATATAAATGTGAGGAATGTGGGAAGGGCTTCAGTTGGAGATCAAATCTTCATGCA
CATCAAAGAGTTCACTCAGGAGAAAAACCCTATAAATGTGAGCAGTGTGATAAGAGCTTCAGTCAGGCCA
TAGATTTTCGGGTACATCAGAGAGTCCATACTGGAGAGAAGCCATACAAATGTGGTGTCTGTGGTAAGGG
CTTCAGTCAGTCCTCTGGTCTTCAATCCCATCAGAGAGTCCACACGGGGGAAAAGCCATACAAATGTGAT
GTGTGTGGAAAGGGCTTTAGATACAGTTCGCAGTTTATATACCATCAGAGAGGCCACACTGGAGAAAAAC
CTTACAAATGTGAAGAGTGTGGGAAAGGCTTTGGTAGGAGCTTGAATCTTCGCCATCATCAGAGGGTCCA
CACGGGAGAGAAACCCCATATATGTGAGGAGTGTGGTAAGGCCTTCAGTCTCCCCTCAAATCTTCGAGTC
CACCTGGGTGTTCACACCAGGGAAAAACTCTTTAAATGTGAAGAGTGTGGTAAAGGCTTCAGTCAGAGTG
CACGTCTTGAAGCCCATCAGAGAGTCCACACTGGAGAAAAACCATACAAATGTGACATATGTGATAAGGA
CTTCCGTCACCGTTCACGTCTTACATATCATCAGAAAGTCCATACTGGTAAAAAGCTTTAGTAATGAACT
AGTCCGTAACTTGAAAGTATTTCGATTTCTTGGCTTTATATATCTTGTGGAAAGGACGATGGAAAGCATC
GAATATATGGCTAACGCGTTAAGTCGACAATCAACCTCTGGATTACAAAATTTGTGAAAGATTGACTGGT
ATTCTTAACTATGTTGCTCCTTTTACGCTATGTGGATACGCTGCTTTAATGCCTTTGTATCATGCTATTG
CTTCCCGTATGGCTTTCATTTTCTCCTCCTTGTATAAATCCTGGTTGCTGTCTCTTTATGAGGAGTTGTG
GCCCGTTGTCAGGCAACGTGGCGTGGTGTGCACTGTGTTTGCTGACGCAACCCCCACTGGTTGGGGCATT
GCCACCACCTGTCAGCTCCTTTCCGGGACTTTCGCTTTCCCCCTCCCTATTGCCACGGCGGAACTCATCG
CCGCCTGCCTTGCCCGCTGCTGGACAGGGGCTCGGCTGTTGGGCACTGACAATTCCGTGGTGTTGTCGGG
GAAATCATCGTCCTTTCCTTGGCTGCTCGCCTGTGTTGCCACCTGGATTCTGCGCGGGACGTCCTTCTGC
TACGTCCCTTCGGCCCTCAATCCAGCGGACCTTCCTTCCCGCGGCCTGCTGCCGGCTCTGCGGCCTCTTC
CGCGTCTTCGCCTTCGCCCTCAGACGAGTCGGATCTCCCTTTGGGCCGCCTCCCCGCGTCGACTTTAAGA
CCAATGACTTACAAGGCAGCTGTAGATCTTAGCCACTTTTTAAAAGAAAAGGGGGGACTGGAAGGGCTAA
TTCACTCCCAACGAAGACAAGATCTGCTTTTTGCTTGTACTGGGTCTCTCTGGTTAGACCAGATCTGAGC
CTGGGAGCTCTCTGGCTAACTAGGGAACCCACTGCTTAAGCCTCAATAAAGCTTGCCTTGAGTGCTTCAA
GTAGTGTGTGCCCGTCTGTTGTGTGACTCTGGTAACTAGAGATCCCTCAGACCCTTTTAGTCAGTGTGGA
AAATCTCTAGCAGTACGTATAGTAGTTCATGTCATCTTATTATTCAGTATTTATAACTTGCAAAGAAATG
AATATCAGAGAGTGAGAGGAACTTGTTTATTGCAGCTTATAATGGTTACAAATAAAGCAATAGCATCACA
AATTTCACAAATAAAGCATTTTTTTCACTGCATTCTAGTTGTGGTTTGTCCAAACTCATCAATGTATCTT
ATCATGTCTGGCTCTAGCTATCCCGCCCCTAACTCCGCCCATCCCGCCCCTAACTCCGCCCAGTTCCGCC
CATTCTCCGCCCCATGGCTGACTAATTTTTTTTATTTATGCAGAGGCCGAGGCCGCCTCGGCCTCTGAGC
TATTCCAGAAGTAGTGAGGAGGCTTTTTTGGAGGCCTAGGGACGTACCCAATTCGCCCTATAGTGAGTCG
TATTACGCGCGCTCACTGGCCGTCGTTTTACAACGTCGTGACTGGGAAAACCCTGGCGTTACCCAACTTA
ATCGCCTTGCAGCACATCCCCCTTTCGCCAGCTGGCGTAATAGCGAAGAGGCCCGCACCGATCGCCCTTC
CCAACAGTTGCGCAGCCTGAATGGCGAATGGG
[124 nt withheld, positions 7943-8066]
C
[91 nt withheld, positions 8068-8158]
A
[49 nt withheld, positions 8160-8208]
CCTTTGACGTTGGAGTCCACGTTCTTT
[37 nt withheld, positions 8236-8272]
ACCCTATCTCGGTCTATTCTTTTGATTTATAAGGGATTTTGCCGATTTCGGCCTATTGGTTAAAAAATGA
GCTGATTTAACAAAAATTTAACGCGAATTTTAACAAAATATTAACGCTTACAATTTAGGTGGCACTTTTC
GGGGAAATGTGCGCGGAACCCCTATTTGTTTATTTTTCTAAATACATTCAAATATGTATCCGCTCATGAG
ACAATAACCCTGATAAATGCTTCAATAATATTGAAAAAGGAAGAGTATGAGTATTCAACATTTCCGTGTC
GCCCTTATTCCCTTTTTTGCGGCATTTTGCCTTCCTGTTTTTGCTCACCCAGAAACGCTGGTGAAAGTAA
AAGATGCTGAAGATCAGTTGGGTGCACGAGTGGGTTACATCGAACTGGATCTCAACAGCGGTAAGATCCT
TGAGAGTTTTCGCCCCGAAGAACGTTTTCCAATGATGAGCACTTTTAAAGTTCTGCTATGTGGCGCGGTA
TTATCCCGTATTGACGCCGGGCAAGAGCAACTCGGTCGCCGCATACACTATTCTCAGAATGACTTGGTTG
AGTACTCACCAGTCACAGAAAAGCATCTTACGGATGGCATGACAGTAAGAGAATTATGCAGTGCTGCCAT
AACCATGAGTGATAACACTGCGGCCAACTTACTTCTGACAACGATCGGAGGACCGAAGGAGCTAACCGCT
TTTTTGCACAACATGGGGGATCATGTAACTCGCCTTGATCGTTGGGAACCGGAGCTGAATGAAGCCATAC
CAAACGACGAGCGTGACACCACGATGCCTGTAGCAATGGCAACAACGTTGCGCAAACTATTAACTGGCGA
ACTACTTACTCTAGCTTCCCGGCAACAATTAATAGACTGGATGGAGGCGGATAAAGTTGCAGGACCACTT
CTGCGCTCGGCCCTTCCGGCTGGCTGGTTTATTGCTGATAAATCTGGAGCCGGTGAGCGTGGGTCTCGCG
GTATCATTGCAGCACTGGGGCCAGATGGTAAGCCCTCCCGTATCGTAGTTATCTACACGACGGGGAGTCA
GGCAACTATGGATGAACGAAATAGACAGATCGCTGAGATAGGTGCCTCACTGATTAAGCATTGGTAACTG
TCAGACCAAGTTTACTCATATATACTTTAGATTGATTTAAAACTTCATTTTTAATTTAAAAGGATCTAGG
TGAAGATCCTTTTTGATAATCTCATGACCAAAATCCCTTAACGTGAGTTTTCGTTCCACTGAGCGTCAGA
CCCCGTAGAAAAGATCAAAGGATCTTCTTGAGATCCTTTTTTTCTGCGCGTAATCTGCTGCTTGCAAACA
AAAAAACCACCGCTACCAGCGGTGGTTTGTTTGCCGGATCAAGAGCTACCAACTCTTTTTCCGAAGGTAA
CTGGCTTCAGCAGAGCGCAGATACCAAATACTGTTCTTCTAGTGTAGCCGTAGTTAGGCCACCACTTCAA
GAACTCTGTAGCACCGCCTACATACCTCGCTCTGCTAATCCTGTTACCAGTGGCTGCTGCCAGTGGCGAT
AAGTCGTGTCTTACCGGGTTGGACTCAAGACGATAGTTACCGGATAAGGCGCAGCGGTCGGGCTGAACGG
GGGGTTCGTGCACACAGCCCAGCTTGGAGCGAACGACCTACACCGAACTGAGATACCTACAGCGTGAGCT
ATGAGAAAGCGCCACGCTTCCCGAAGGGAGAAAGGCGGACAGGTATCCGGTAAGCGGCAGGGTCGGAACA
GGAGAGCGCACGAGGGAGCTTCCAGGGGGAAACGCCTGGTATCTTTATAGTCCTGTCGGGTTTCGCCACC
TCTGACTTGAGCGTCGATTTTTGTGATGCTCGTCAGGGGGGCGGAGCCTATGGAAAAACGCCAGCAACGC
GGCCTTTTTACGGTTCCTGGCCTTTTGCTGGCCTTTTGCTCACATGTTCTTTCCTGCGTTATCCCCTGAT
TCTGTGGATAACCGTATTACCGCCTTTGAGTGAGCTGATACCGCTCGCCGCAGCCGAACGACCGAGCGCA
GCGAGTCAGTGAGCGAGGAAGCGGAAGAGCGCCCAATACGCAAACCGCCTCTCCCCGCGCGTTGGCCGAT
TCATTAATGCAGCTGGCACGACAGGTTTCCCGACTGGAAAGCGGGCAGTGAGCGCAACGCAATTAATGTG
AGTTAGCTCACTCATTAGGCACCCCAGGCTTTACACTTTATGCTTCCGGCTCGTATGTTGTGTGGAATTG
TGAGCGGATAACAATTTCACACAGGAAACAGCTATGACCATGATTACGCCAAGCGCGCAATTAACCCTCA
CTAAAGGGAACAAAAGCTGGAGCTGCAAGC
Features (pLannotate 1.2.2; 31 found; start..end, strand, type, name):
      5..231     +  promoter       RSV promoter: Rous sarcoma virus enhancer/promoter
    232..412     +  LTR            5' LTR (truncated): truncated 5' long terminal repeat (LTR) from HIV-1
    459..584     +  misc_feature   HIV-1 Ψ: packaging signal of human immunodeficiency virus type 1
    568..931     +  CDS            HIV-1 gag (fragment): gag protein from human immunodeficiency virus 1; gag
   1077..1310    +  misc_feature   RRE: The Rev response element (RRE) of HIV-1 allows for Rev-dependent mRNA export from the nucleus to the cytoplasm.
   1687..1713    +  CDS            Rev (fragment): human immunodeficiency virus 1 (HIV-1) Rev protein; rev; enhances nuclear export of unspliced and incompletely spliced viral mRNAs
   1720..1743    +  promoter       SV40 promoter (fragment): SV40 early promoter
   1744..1815    +  promoter       SV40 promoter (fragment): SV40 enhancer and early promoter
   1839..1974    +  rep_origin     SV40 ori: SV40 origin of replication
   2020..2616    +  CDS            PuroR (fragment): puromycin N-acetyltransferase; pac from Streptomyces; confers resistance to puromycin
   2665..2782    +  misc_feature   cPPT/CTS: central polypurine tract and central termination sequence of HIV-1
   2847..2913    +  CDS            small t antigen (fragment): SV40 (simian virus 40) small t antigen
   2920..4098    +  promoter       EF-1α promoter: strong constitutive promoter for human elongation factor EF-1α
   4115..4996    +  CDS            ZNF227 (fragment): ZN227_HUMAN - Experimental evidence at protein level: Swiss-Prot protein existence level 1. May be involved in transcriptional regulation. From Homo sapiens (Human).
   6374..6427    +  promoter       U6 promoter (fragment): RNA polymerase III promoter for human U6 snRNA
   6469..7057    +  misc_feature   WPRE: woodchuck hepatitis virus posttranscriptional regulatory element
   7108..7127    +  misc_feature   cPPT/CTS (fragment): central polypurine tract and central termination sequence of HIV-1
   7129..7362    +  LTR            3' LTR (ΔU3): self-inactivating 3' long terminal repeat (LTR) from HIV-1
   7440..7561    +  polyA_signal   SV40 poly(A) signal: SV40 polyadenylation signal
   7601..7736    +  rep_origin     SV40 ori: SV40 origin of replication
   7757..7775    -  promoter       T7 promoter: promoter for bacteriophage T7 RNA polymerase
   7783..7938    +  CDS            lacZα (fragment): LacZα fragment of β-galactosidase; lacZ fragment
   7943..8371    +  rep_origin     f1 ori (sequence partly withheld): f1 bacteriophage origin of replication; arrow indicates direction of (+) strand synthesis
   8424..8528    +  promoter       AmpR promoter: bla
   8529..9389    +  CDS            AmpR: β-lactamase; bla; confers resistance to ampicillin, carbenicillin, and related antibiotics
   9560..10148   +  rep_origin     ori: high-copy-number ColE1/pMB1/pBR322/pUC origin of replication
  10331..10423   +  CDS            lacI (fragment): lac repressor; lacI; The lac repressor binds to the lac operator to inhibit transcription in E. coli. This inhibition can be relieved by adding lactose or isopropyl-β-D-thiogalactopyranoside (IPTG).
  10436..10457   +  protein_bind   CAP binding site: CAP binding activates transcription in the presence of cAMP. E. coli catabolite activator protein
  10472..10502   +  promoter       lac promoter: promoter for the E. coli lac operon
  10510..10526   +  protein_bind   lac operator: The lac repressor binds to the lac operator to inhibit transcription in E. coli. This inhibition can be relieved by adding lactose or isopropyl-β-D-thiogalactopyranoside (IPTG). lac repressor encoded by lacI
  10571..10589   +  promoter       T3 promoter: promoter for bacteriophage T3 RNA polymerase
