[The description below was written by a language model from this plasmid's Addgene catalogue record and pLannotate feature annotations shown in this document.]
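Description:
TFORF1632 is a lentiviral mammalian expression plasmid built on the pLX_TRC317 backbone. It belongs to a barcoded transcription factor ORF collection designed for pooled overexpression screens. It carries the human zinc-finger gene ZNF227 (an insert of about 2.3 kb, corresponding to several listed transcript isoforms) under the strong constitutive EF-1α promoter. According to the record, a unique 24-bp barcode accompanies each ORF so that the transcription factor can be identified by sequencing in a pooled population. The feature table does not annotate the barcode itself. The automated annotation labels only the first part of the region after the EF-1α promoter as ZNF227, leaving the remainder up to the WPRE largely unannotated apart from a short U6 promoter fragment.

The viral architecture is that of a third-generation, self-inactivating vector. An RSV promoter drives a truncated HIV-1 5' LTR, followed by the Ψ packaging signal with a partial gag sequence, the RRE for Rev-dependent nuclear export, and a cPPT/CTS element. A WPRE downstream of the ORF enhances transcript expression, and a ΔU3 3' LTR inactivates the LTR promoter after integration. An SV40 poly(A) signal lies beyond the 3' LTR. Upstream of the EF-1α cassette, SV40 early promoter and origin sequences precede a puromycin N-acetyltransferase gene, which allows puromycin selection of transduced cells.

In bacteria the plasmid is maintained through a high-copy ColE1/pUC-type origin and ampicillin resistance (AmpR with its own promoter). The backbone also contains an f1 origin plus residual lac, T7 and T3 cloning-vector elements. The depositor notes that the ORF was synthesized commercially and that the plasmid can recombine during propagation, as is common for LTR-containing vectors. Typical use is packaging into lentivirus to overexpress ZNF227, either individually or in pooled directed-differentiation screens.
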