Addgene plasmid #144299: TFORF1632
Purpose: Lentiviral vector for overexpressing transcription factor ORFs with unique 24-bp barcodes. Barcodes facilitate identification of transcription factors in pooled screens.
Depositing lab: Feng Zhang. Depositing organization: Broad Institute. Publication: A transcription factor atlas of directed differentiation. Joung J, Ma S, Tay T, Geiger-Schuller KR, Kirchgatterer PC, Verdine VK, Guo B, Arias-Garcia MA, Allen WE, Singh A, Kuksenko O, Abudayyeh OO, Gootenberg JS, Fu Z, Macrae RK, Buenrostro JD, Regev A, Zhang F. Cell. 2023 Jan 5;186(1):209-229.e26. doi: 10.1016/j.cell.2022.11.026. PubMed 36608654.
Backbone
  Vector backbone: pLX_TRC317
  Backbone manufacturer: Broad Institute Genetic Perturbation Platform
  Backbone size w/o insert (bp): 8264
  Vector type: Mammalian Expression, Lentiviral
  Selectable markers: Puromycin
Growth in bacteria
  Bacterial resistance: Ampicillin, 100 μg/mL
  Growth temperature: 37°C
  Growth strain: NEB Stable
  Copy number: High Copy
Gene/Insert
  Gene/Insert name: ZNF227
  Species: H. sapiens (human)
  Insert size (bp): 2348
  Entrez Gene: ZNF227
  Promoter: EF1a
  Cloning method: Unknown
  Sequencing primers: 5′ GGGTGGAGACTGAAGTTAGGCCAG; 3′ CACATAGCGTAAAAGGAGCAACATAG
Terms and licenses: Academic/Nonprofit Terms; Industry Terms: Not Available to Industry
Depositor comments: XM_017027270,XM_017027271,NM_001289168,NM_001289167,NM_001289169,XM_017027268,XM_017027269,ENST00000391961,ENST00000589005 . The transcription factor ORF portion of this plasmid was synthesized by Genewiz. Please test multiple small colonies in case of plasmid recombination. To make this collection available in a timely manner, a portion of this collection was not fully sequenced by Addgene. If an Addgene verified full plasmid sequence is not available, please contact us prior to placing an order to request the full sequence.
How to cite: TFORF1632 was a gift from Feng Zhang (Addgene plasmid # 144299 ; http://n2t.net/addgene:144299 ; RRID:Addgene_144299)
