>Addgene plasmid #144299 | TFORF1632 | depositor partial sequence | sequence record 285012 | Insert
ACCGCCACCATGGTGGAGAACTTCAAGAACCTGGTTGCAGTGGGGCATCTTCCCTTCCAACCAGATATGG
TATCCCAATTGGAAGCAGAAGAAAAGCTTTGGATGATGGAAACAGAAACCCAAAGAAGCAGCAAGCATCA
AAATAAGATGGAAACACTCCAAAAATTTGCATTAAAATACCTTTCAAATCAAGAGCTGTCCTGCTGGCAA
ATCTGGAAACAGGTTGCAAGTGAATTAACCAGGTGTCTTCAGGGGAAGAGTTCCCAGTTATTACAAGGTG
ACTCTATTCAGGTTTCTGAAAATGAGAACAATATAATGAACCCTAAAGGAGATAGCTCTATTTATATTGA
AAATCAAGAGTTTCCATTTTGGAGAACCCAGCATTCTTGCGGGAATACATATCTGAGTGAGTCACAGATT
CAGAGTAGAGGTAAGCAAATTGATGTGAAAAATAACCTGCAAATACATGAAGACTTCATGAAGAAATCAC
CATTTCATGAGCATATTAAAACTGACACAGAACCAAAACCCTGCAAAGGTAATGAATATGGCAAAATCAT
TAGTGATGGCTCCAACCAGAAATTACCCTTAGGAGAGAAACCCCATCCATGTGGTGAGTGTGGAAGGGGC
TTCAGTTATAGCCCAAGGCTTCCCCTTCATCCGAATGTTCATACAGGAGAAAAATGCTTCAGTCAAAGCT
CACATCTGCGAACTCATCAGAGAATTCACCCAGGAGAGAAACTCAATAGATGTCATGAATCTGGTGATTG
CTTCAATAAGAGCTCTTTTCATTCTTATCAATCTAATCATACAGGAGAGAAGTCTTATAGATGCGACAGT
TGCGGCAAGGGATTCAGTAGCAGCACGGGTCTTATCATTCATTACAGAACTCATACTGGAGAGAAACCCT
ATAAATGCGAGGAATGTGGTAAATGCTTTAGTCAAAGTTCAAATTTTCAGTGCCATCAGAGAGTCCACAC
TGAAGAAAAACCATACAAATGCGAAGAGTGTGGTAAGGGCTTCGGTTGGAGTGTTAATCTCCGTGTTCAC
CAGAGGGTCCACAGGGGTGAGAAGCCCTATAAATGTGAGGAATGTGGTAAGGGCTTCACTCAGGCTGCAC
ATTTTCACATCCATCAGAGAGTCCACACTGGAGAGAAACCCTACAAGTGTGATGTGTGTGGTAAGGGCTT
CAGCCACAATTCACCATTAATATGCCATCGGAGAGTCCACACAGGAGAGAAGCCATACAAGTGTGAGGCG
TGTGGGAAAGGCTTTACCCGTAATACAGATCTGCATATTCATTTCAGAGTTCACACGGGAGAGAAACCCT
ATAAATGTAAGGAGTGTGGTAAGGGCTTCAGTCAGGCTTCAAATCTTCAAGTCCATCAGAATGTCCACAC
TGGGGAGAAACGATTCAAGTGTGAAACGTGTGGGAAGGGCTTCAGTCAGTCCTCAAAGCTTCAAACCCAT
CAGCGAGTCCACACTGGAGAGAAACCATATAGATGTGATGTGTGTGGTAAGGACTTCAGTTATAGTTCAA
ATCTTAAACTACACCAAGTAATTCACACTGGAGAAAAACCATATAAATGTGAGGAATGTGGGAAGGGCTT
CAGTTGGAGATCAAATCTTCATGCACATCAAAGAGTTCACTCAGGAGAAAAACCCTATAAATGTGAGCAG
TGTGATAAGAGCTTCAGTCAGGCCATAGATTTTCGGGTACATCAGAGAGTCCATACTGGAGAGAAGCCAT
ACAAATGTGGTGTCTGTGGTAAGGGCTTCAGTCAGTCCTCTGGTCTTCAATCCCATCAGAGAGTCCACAC
GGGGGAAAAGCCATACAAATGTGATGTGTGTGGAAAGGGCTTTAGATACAGTTCGCAGTTTATATACCAT
CAGAGAGGCCACACTGGAGAAAAACCTTACAAATGTGAAGAGTGTGGGAAAGGCTTTGGTAGGAGCTTGA
ATCTTCGCCATCATCAGAGGGTCCACACGGGAGAGAAACCCCATATATGTGAGGAGTGTGGTAAGGCCTT
CAGTCTCCCCTCAAATCTTCGAGTCCACCTGGGTGTTCACACCAGGGAAAAACTCTTTAAATGTGAAGAG
TGTGGTAAAGGCTTCAGTCAGAGTGCACGTCTTGAAGCCCATCAGAGAGTCCACACTGGAGAAAAACCAT
ACAAATGTGACATATGTGATAAGGACTTCCGTCACCGTTCACGTCTTACATATCATCAGAAAGTCCATAC
TGGTAAAAAGCTTTAGTAATGAACTAGTCCGTAACTTGAAAGTATTTCGATTTCTTGGCTTTATATATCT
TGTGGAAAGGACGATGGAAAGCATCGAATATATGGCTA
