>Addgene plasmid #144299 | TFORF1632 | depositor partial sequence | sequence record 285013 | Barcode
TGGAAAGCATCGAATATATGGCTA
